>Addgene plasmid #231510 | pGAPDH-Cre-HYG | addgene full sequence | sequence record 462631 | Addgene NGS Result
ATATGCAACCCTGTGACGAGAGACAGGGAGTGCTGTTAGAGAAGAGCGCACATTCAGCGCTCAAGTGGTC
TTGCGTTTGGTGTCAGCACGAGGTGCGCCAGACCCAGGTCGCACGCAGGCCCCTCAGCGCGGTCGCCGTG
TGTTGGTATTGTGTGCCTGAGTGATGCGGAATGCGTTCTGCTTGTAGGCGTACGAGACCGACGCCAGGCG
GCCTGTCGTGCTGGGCTCGTCCGCGGCAGGCTCTGTAGGGCTGGCGCGGAGTGGGCGATCGTCCTCCCGC
CGCGAGGAAACAGCAACGGACAGGCTTCATTGCCACCTCATCGCCGCTTTCGCGCTCGAGGCCAGGGCGT
GGCGAGCAGGTAAGAATCTGAGAAGTTGAATTGTGAATTAACACAAAGAAGACGAACGAACCCGCCGTGG
TATGGAAGAAGGCCACCTCAACCAATCTCAAGATCACCTCCTAATCGTCCAACCCGGCCTACAATCGCGC
ACATCAGCACTCGATCTCGCACTTCGGTCCGTTTGGCCCTCGAGCCAAAGCCAAGCAGTTTTCCAGGCAC
CGTTGAAGTGCGAATAGATGAAATTTCCGGTCTACCCCAATGACATGGCGTTTTGTCACAACACATGGCG
CTGTGCTGGTGGTCTCGGTGGGGCCTATTTATTTGGAGTTGTTTGCTTGCTCTCTTTCATCTTTGTCTTC
CTACACAGCAGCAAACACCACTCTCTCACTAAGACATATGACTAGTATGGCCCCAAAGAAGAAGCGGAAG
GTCTCCAATTTACTGACCGTACACCAAAATTTGCCTGCATTACCGGTCGATGCAACGAGTGATGAGGTTC
GCAAGAACCTGATGGACATGTTCAGGGATCGCCAGGCGTTTTCTGAGCATACCTGGAAAATGCTTCTGTC
CGTTTGCCGGTCGTGGGCGGCATGGTGCAAGTTGAATAACCGGAAATGGTTTCCCGCAGAACCTGAAGAT
GTTCGCGATTATCTTCTATATCTTCAGGCGCGCGGTCTGGCAGTAAAAACTATCCAGCAACATTTGGGCC
AGCTAAACATGCTTCATCGTCGGTCCGGGCTGCCACGACCAAGTGACAGCAATGCTGTTTCACTGGTTAT
GCGGCGGATCCGAAAAGAAAACGTTGATGCCGGTGAACGTGCAAAACAGGCTCTAGCGTTCGAACGCACT
GATTTCGACCAGGTTCGTTCACTCATGGAAAATAGCGATCGCTGCCAGGATATACGTAATCTGGCATTTC
TGGGGATTGCTTATAACACCCTGTTACGTATAGCCGAAATTGCCAGGATCAGGGTTAAAGATATCTCACG
TACTGACGGTGGGAGAATGTTAATCCATATTGGCAGAACGAAAACGCTGGTTAGCACCGCAGGTGTAGAG
AAGGCACTTAGCCTGGGGGTAACTAAACTGGTCGAGCGATGGATTTCCGTCTCTGGTGTAGCTGATGATC
CGAATAACTACCTGTTTTGCCGGGTCAGAAAAAATGGTGTTGCCGCGCCATCTGCCACCAGCCAGCTATC
AACTCGCGCCCTGGAAGGGATTTTTGAAGCAACTCATCGATTGATTTACGGCGCTAAGGATGACTCTGGT
CAGAGATACCTGGCCTGGTCTGGACACAGTGCCCGTGTCGGAGCCGCGCGAGATATGGCCCGCGCTGGAG
TTTCAATACCGGAGATCATGCAAGCTGGTGGCTGGACCAATGTAAATATTGTCATGAACTATATCCGTAA
CCTGGATAGTGAAACAGGGGCAATGGTGCGCCTGCTGGAAGATGGCGATACTAGTATGGTGAGCAAGGGC
GAGGAGCTGTTCACCGGGGTGGTGCCCATCCTGGTCGAGCTGGACGGCGACGTAAACGGCCACAAGTTCA
GCGTGTCCGGCGAGGGCGAGGGCGATGCCACCTACGGCAAGCTGACCCTGAAGTTCATCTGCACCACCGG
CAAGCTGCCCGTGCCCTGGCCCACCCTCGTGACCACCCTGACCTACGGCGTGCAGTGCTTCAGCCGCTAC
CCCGACCACATGAAGCAGCACGACTTCTTCAAGTCCGCCATGCCCGAAGGCTACGTCCAGGAGCGCACCA
TCTTCTTCAAGGACGACGGCAACTACAAGACCCGCGCCGAGGTGAAGTTCGAGGGCGACACCCTGGTGAA
CCGCATCGAGCTGAAGGGCATCGACTTCAAGGAGGACGGCAACATCCTGGGGCACAAGCTGGAGTACAAC
TACAACAGCCACAACGTCTATATCATGGCCGACAAGCAGAAGAACGGCATCAAGGTGAACTTCAAGATCC
GCCACAACATCGAGGACGGCAGCGTGCAGCTCGCCGACCACTACCAGCAGAACACCCCCATCGGCGACGG
CCCCGTGCTGCTGCCCGACAACCACTACCTGAGCACCCAGTCCGCCCTGAGCAAAGACCCCAACGAGAAG
CGCGATCACATGGTCCTGCTGGAGTTCGTGACCGCCGCCGGGATCACTCTCGGCATGGACGAGCTGTACA
AGTCTAGATAAGTCGACCCAACAACAACAATTGCATTCATTTTATGTTTCAGGTTCAGGGGGAGATGTGG
GAGGTTTTTTAAAGCAAGTAAAACCTCTACAAATGTGGTAAAATCCGATAAGGATCGATCCGGGCTGGCG
TAATAGCGAAGAGGCCCGCACCGATCGCCCTTCCCAACAGTTGCGCAGCCTGAATGGCGAATGG
[124 nt withheld, positions 2725-2848]
C
[91 nt withheld, positions 2850-2940]
A
[49 nt withheld, positions 2942-2990]
CCTTTGACGTTGGAGTCCACGTTCTTT
[37 nt withheld, positions 3018-3054]
ACCCTATCTCGGTCTATTCTTTTGATTTATAAGGGATTTTGCCGATTTCGGCCTATTGGTTAAAAAATGA
GCTGATTTAACAAAAATTTAACGCGAATTTTAACAAAATATTAACGCTTACAATTTCCTGATGCGGTATT
TTCTCCTTACGCATCTGTGCGGTATTTCACACCGCATACGCGGATCTGCGCAGCACCATGGCCTGAAATA
ACCTCTGAAAGAGGAACTTGGTTAGGTACCTTCTGAGGCGGAAAGAACCAGCTGTGGAATGTGTGTCAGT
TAGGGTGTGGAAAGTCCCCAGGCTCCCCAGCAGGCAGAAGTATGCAAAGCATGCATCTCAATTAGTCAGC
AACCAGGTGTGGAAAGTCCCCAGGCTCCCCAGCAGGCAGAAGTATGCAAAGCATGCATCTCAATTAGTCA
GCAACCATAGTCCCGCCCCTAACTCCGCCCATCCCGCCCCTAACTCCGCCCAGTTCCGCCCATTCTCCGC
CCCATGGCTGACTAATTTTTTTTATTTATGCAGAGGCCGAGGCCGCCTCGGCCTCTGAGCTATTCCAGAA
GTAGTGAGGAGGCTTTTTTGGAGGATCAAACGACGCCTTGCAACAAGCTGAGAAAAAACCAGGATCGGCA
AGGAAGGATTTTCAACGGAAACGTTGGCATCACCGGGTATAAAAAGGGGCCAATTTTTTTGTTGATTTGT
TGCGCGAATTCTTGCTTTCGGCATCGAATTCAAGGGAGAAGGAGTCGATTCACACATACAACAAGATCCT
AGGATGAAAAAGCCTGAACTCACCGCGACGTCTGTCGAGAAGTTTCTGATCGAAAAGTTCGACAGCGTCT
CCGACCTGATGCAGCTCTCGGAGGGCGAAGAATCTCGTGCTTTCAGCTTCGATGTAGGAGGGCGTGGATA
TGTCCTGCGGGTAAATAGCTGCGCCGATGGTTTCTACAAAGATCGTTATGTTTATCGGCACTTTGCATCG
GCCGCGCTCCCGATTCCGGAAGTGCTTGACATTGGGGAGTTCAGCGAGAGCCTGACCTATTGCATCTCCC
GCCGTGCACAGGGTGTCACGTTGCAAGACCTGCCTGAAACCGAACTGCCCGCTGTTCTGCAGCCGGTCGC
GGAGGCCATGGATGCGATCGCTGCGGCCGATCTTAGCCAGACGAGCGGGTTCGGCCCATTCGGACCGCAA
GGAATCGGTCAATACACTACATGGCGTGATTTCATATGCGCGATTGCTGATCCCCATGTGTATCACTGGC
AAACTGTGATGGACGACACCGTCAGTGCGTCCGTCGCGCAGGCTCTCGATGAGCTGATGCTTTGGGCCGA
GGACTGCCCCGAAGTCCGGCACCTCGTGCACGCGGATTTCGGCTCCAACAATGTCCTGACGGACAATGGC
CGCATAACAGCGGTCATTGACTGGAGCGAGGCGATGTTCGGGGATTCCCAATACGAGGTCGCCAACATCT
TCTTCTGGAGGCCGTGGTTGGCTTGTATGGAGCAGCAGACGCGCTACTTCGAGCGGAGGCATCCGGAGCT
TGCAGGATCGCCGCGGCTCCGGGCGTATATGCTCCGCATTGGTCTTGACCAACTCTATCAGAGCTTGGTT
GACGGCAATTTCGATGATGCAGCTTGGGCGCAGGGTCGATGCGACGCAATCGTCCGATCCGGAGCCGGGA
CTGTCGGGCGTACACAAATCGCCCGCAGAAGCGCGGCCGTCTGGACCGATGGCTGTGTAGAAGTACTCGC
CGATAGTGGAAACCGACGCCCCAGCACTCGTCCGGATCGGGAGATGGGGGAGGCTAACTGACCATCACGA
TGGCCGCAATAAAATATCTTTATTTTCATTACATCTGTGTGTTGGTTTTTTGTGTGAATCGATAGCGATA
AGGATCCGCGTATGGTGCACTCTCAGTACAATCTGCTCTGATGCCGCATAGTTAAGCCAGCCCCGACACC
CGCCAACACCCGCTGACGCGCCCTGACGGGCTTGTCTGCTCCCGGCATCCGCTTACAGACAAGCTGTGAC
CGTCTCCGGGAGCTGCATGTGTCAGAGGTTTTCACCGTCATCACCGAAACGCGCGAGACGAAAGGGCCTC
GTGATACGCCTATTTTTATAGGTTAATGTCATGATAATAATGGTTTCTTAGACGTCAGGTGGCACTTTTC
GGGGAAATGTGCGCGGAACCCCTATTTGTTTATTTTTCTAAATACATTCAAATATGTATCCGCTCATGAG
ACAATAACCCTGATAAATGCTTCAATAATATTGAAAAAGGAAGAGTATGAGTATTCAACATTTCCGTGTC
GCCCTTATTCCCTTTTTTGCGGCATTTTGCCTTCCTGTTTTTGCTCACCCAGAAACGCTGGTGAAAGTAA
AAGATGCTGAAGATCAGTTGGGTGCACGAGTGGGTTACATCGAACTGGATCTCAACAGCGGTAAGATCCT
TGAGAGTTTTCGCCCCGAAGAACGTTTTCCAATGATGAGCACTTTTAAAGTTCTGCTATGTGGCGCGGTA
TTATCCCGTATTGACGCCGGGCAAGAGCAACTCGGTCGCCGCATACACTATTCTCAGAATGACTTGGTTG
AGTACTCACCAGTCACAGAAAAGCATCTTACGGATGGCATGACAGTAAGAGAATTATGCAGTGCTGCCAT
AACCATGAGTGATAACACTGCGGCCAACTTACTTCTGACAACGATCGGAGGACCGAAGGAGCTAACCGCT
TTTTTGCACAACATGGGGGATCATGTAACTCGCCTTGATCGTTGGGAACCGGAGCTGAATGAAGCCATAC
CAAACGACGAGCGTGACACCACGATGCCTGTAGCAATGGCAACAACGTTGCGCAAACTATTAACTGGCGA
ACTACTTACTCTAGCTTCCCGGCAACAATTAATAGACTGGATGGAGGCGGATAAAGTTGCAGGACCACTT
CTGCGCTCGGCCCTTCCGGCTGGCTGGTTTATTGCTGATAAATCTGGAGCCGGTGAGCGTGGGTCTCGCG
GTATCATTGCAGCACTGGGGCCAGATGGTAAGCCCTCCCGTATCGTAGTTATCTACACGACGGGGAGTCA
GGCAACTATGGATGAACGAAATAGACAGATCGCTGAGATAGGTGCCTCACTGATTAAGCATTGGTAACTG
TCAGACCAAGTTTACTCATATATACTTTAGATTGATTTAAAACTTCATTTTTAATTTAAAAGGATCTAGG
TGAAGATCCTTTTTGATAATCTCATGACCAAAATCCCTTAACGTGAGTTTTCGTTCCACTGAGCGTCAGA
CCCCGTAGAAAAGATCAAAGGATCTTCTTGAGATCCTTTTTTTCTGCGCGTAATCTGCTGCTTGCAAACA
AAAAAACCACCGCTACCAGCGGTGGTTTGTTTGCCGGATCAAGAGCTACCAACTCTTTTTCCGAAGGTAA
CTGGCTTCAGCAGAGCGCAGATACCAAATACTGTTCTTCTAGTGTAGCCGTAGTTAGGCCACCACTTCAA
GAACTCTGTAGCACCGCCTACATACCTCGCTCTGCTAATCCTGTTACCAGTGGCTGCTGCCAGTGGCGAT
AAGTCGTGTCTTACCGGGTTGGACTCAAGACGATAGTTACCGGATAAGGCGCAGCGGTCGGGCTGAACGG
GGGGTTCGTGCACACAGCCCAGCTTGGAGCGAACGACCTACACCGAACTGAGATACCTACAGCGTGAGCT
ATGAGAAAGCGCCACGCTTCCCGAAGGGAGAAAGGCGGACAGGTATCCGGTAAGCGGCAGGGTCGGAACA
GGAGAGCGCACGAGGGAGCTTCCAGGGGGAAACGCCTGGTATCTTTATAGTCCTGTCGGGTTTCGCCACC
TCTGACTTGAGCGTCGATTTTTGTGATGCTCGTCAGGGGGGCGGAGCCTATGGAAAAACGCCAGCAACGC
GGCCTTTTTACGGTTCCTGGCCTTTTGCTGGCCTTTTGCTCACATGGCTCGACAGATCT
Features (pLannotate 1.2.2; 14 found; start..end, strand, type, name):
    774..1799    +  CDS            Cre: site-specific recombinase Cre is a site-specific recombinase from bacteriophage P1. Recombination occurs at loxP sequences.
   1806..2522    +  CDS            EGFP: EGFP is a basic (constitutively fluorescent) green fluorescent protein published in 1996, derived from Aequorea victoria. It is reported to be a rapidly-maturing weak dimer with moderate acid sensitivity.
   2562..2630    -  CDS            large T antigen (fragment): large T antigen from SV40 (simian virus 40)
   2654..2721    +  CDS            lacZα (fragment): LacZα fragment of β-galactosidase; lacZ fragment
   2725..3153    +  rep_origin     f1 ori (sequence partly withheld): f1 bacteriophage origin of replication; arrow indicates direction of (+) strand synthesis
   3181..3232    -  misc_feature   bom (fragment): basis of mobility region from pBR322
   3338..3635    +  promoter       SV40 promoter: SV40 enhancer and early promoter
   3828..4865    +  CDS            HygR: hygromycin B phosphotransferase confers resistance to hygromycin
   4882..4930    +  polyA_signal   poly(A) signal: synthetic polyadenylation signal
   4950..5004    -  misc_feature   bom (fragment): basis of mobility region from pBR322
   5106..5141    -  CDS            rop (fragment): Rop protein, which maintains plasmids at low copy number; rop
   5236..5340    +  promoter       AmpR promoter: bla
   5341..6201    +  CDS            AmpR: β-lactamase; bla; confers resistance to ampicillin, carbenicillin, and related antibiotics
   6372..6960    +  rep_origin     ori: high-copy-number ColE1/pMB1/pBR322/pUC origin of replication
