[The description below was written by a language model from this plasmid's Addgene catalogue record and pLannotate feature annotations shown in this document.]
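Description:
pGAPDH-Cre-HYG is an expression plasmid for producing Cre recombinase in the free-living amoeba Acanthamoeba castellanii (Neff strain). It was built by Gibson assembly from the pGAPDH-EGFP-NEO backbone. In bacteria it is maintained through a high-copy ColE1/pUC-type origin and selected with ampicillin via the β-lactamase gene and its native promoter; an f1 phage origin is also present. Small annotated fragments of lacZα, bom and rop appear to be backbone remnants with no evident functional role.

The payload is the bacteriophage P1 Cre coding sequence, which the catalogue entry says is driven by the Acanthamoeba GAPDH promoter. That promoter is not picked up by the automated annotation but presumably lies in the unannotated region upstream of Cre. Cre carries an N-terminal SV40 nuclear localisation signal according to the record and is followed almost directly by EGFP, giving a C-terminal fluorescent fusion that lets expression and nuclear targeting of the recombinase be followed by microscopy. A short SV40 large T antigen fragment sits downstream of EGFP on the opposite strand. A separate cassette supplies hygromycin B phosphotransferase followed by a synthetic poly(A) signal, with an SV40 enhancer/early promoter annotated upstream, providing hygromycin selection of transfected amoebae in place of the parent vector's neomycin marker.

The plasmid serves as the recombinase-delivering component of a Cre/loxP system for Acanthamoeba, intended to act on loxP-flanked sequences for targeted genome manipulation and stable reporter expression. The sequenced record is slightly shorter (7,033 nt) than the stated total size (7,145 bp).
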