Addgene plasmid #231510: pGAPDH-Cre-HYG
Purpose: Expresses Cre recombinase in Acanthamoeba
Depositing lab: Yeonchul Hong. Depositing organization: Kyungpook National University School of Medicine. Publication: Establishing a Cre/loxP-based genetic manipulation system for Acanthamoeba: Targeted genome editing and stable reporter expression. Aung JM, Joo SY, Na BK, Bang S, Shin M, Goo YK, Hong Y. Parasites Hosts Dis. 2025 Feb;63(1):25-36. doi: 10.3347/PHD.24078. Epub 2025 Feb 25. PubMed 40045678.
Backbone
  Vector backbone: pGAPDH-EGFP-NEO
  Backbone size w/o insert (bp): 6092
  Total vector size (bp): 7145
  Vector type: Unspecified ; Acanthamoeba castellanii Neff strain
  Selectable markers: Hygromycin
Growth in bacteria
  Bacterial resistance: Ampicillin, 100 μg/mL
  Growth temperature: 37°C
  Growth strain: DH5alpha
  Copy number: Unknown
Gene/Insert
  Gene/Insert name: Cre recombinase (alt name: Cre)
  Species: Escherichia phage P1
  Insert size (bp): 1032
  GenBank ID: OP279344
  Promoter: Acanthamoeba GAPDH
  Tag / fusion protein: SV40 NLS (N terminal on insert); EGFP (C terminal on insert)
  Cloning method: Gibson Cloning
  Sequencing primers: 5′ ACACAGCAGCAAACACCACTCTCTCAC
Terms and licenses: Academic/Nonprofit Terms; Industry Terms: Not Available to Industry
How to cite: pGAPDH-Cre-HYG was a gift from Yeonchul Hong (Addgene plasmid # 231510 ; http://n2t.net/addgene:231510 ; RRID:Addgene_231510)
